>Addgene plasmid #124678 | PD-1-miSFIT-4x | addgene full sequence | sequence record 243841 | Addgene NGS Result
TTTCCATAGGCTCCGCCCCCCTGACGAGCATCACAAAAATCGACGCTCAAGTCAGAGGTGGCGAAACCCG
ACAGGACTATAAAGATACCAGGCGTTTCCCCCTGGAAGCTCCCTCGTGCGCTCTCCTGTTCCGACCCTGC
CGCTTACCGGATACCTGTCCGCCTTTCTCCCTTCGGGAAGCGTGGCGCTTTCTCATAGCTCACGCTGTAG
GTATCTCAGTTCGGTGTAGGTCGTTCGCTCCAAGCTGGGCTGTGTGCACGAACCCCCCGTTCAGCCCGAC
CGCTGCGCCTTATCCGGTAACTATCGTCTTGAGTCCAACCCGGTAAGACACGACTTATCGCCACTGGCAG
CAGCCACTGGTAACAGGATTAGCAGAGCGAGGTATGTAGGCGGTGCTACAGAGTTCTTGAAGTGGTGGCC
TAACTACGGCTACACTAGAAGAACAGTATTTGGTATCTGCGCTCTGCTGAAGCCAGTTACCTTCGGAAAA
AGAGTTGGTAGCTCTTGATCCGGCAAACAAACCACCGCTGGTAGCGGTGGTTTTTTTGTTTGCAAGCAGC
AGATTACGCGCAGAAAAAAAGGATCTCAAGAAGATCCTTTGATCTTTTCTACGGGGTCTGACGCTCAGTG
GAACGAAAACTCACGTTAAGGGATTTTGGTCATGAGATTATCAAAAAGGATCTTCACCTAGATCCTTTTA
AATTAAAAATGAAGTTTTAAATCAATCTAAAGTATATATGAGTAAACTTGGTCTGACAGTTACCAATGCT
TAATCAGTGAGGCACCTATCTCAGCGATCTGTCTATTTCGTTCATCCATAGTTGCCTGACTCCCCGTCGT
GTAGATAACTACGATACGGGAGGGCTTACCATCTGGCCCCAGTGCTGCAATGATACCGCGAGACCCACGC
TCACCGGCTCCAGATTTATCAGCAATAAACCAGCCAGCCGGAAGGGCCGAGCGCAGAAGTGGTCCTGCAA
CTTTATCCGCCTCCATCCAGTCTATTAATTGTTGCCGGGAAGCTAGAGTAAGTAGTTCGCCAGTTAATAG
TTTGCGCAACGTTGTTGCCATTGCTACAGGCATCGTGGTGTCACGCTCGTCGTTTGGTATGGCTTCATTC
AGCTCCGGTTCCCAACGATCAAGGCGAGTTACATGATCCCCCATGTTGTGCAAAAAAGCGGTTAGCTCCT
TCGGTCCTCCGATCGTTGTCAGAAGTAAGTTGGCCGCAGTGTTATCACTCATGGTTATGGCAGCACTGCA
TAATTCTCTTACTGTCATGCCATCCGTAAGATGCTTTTCTGTGACTGGTGAGTACTCAACCAAGTCATTC
TGAGAATAGTGTATGCGGCGACCGAGTTGCTCTTGCCCGGCGTCAATACGGGATAATACCGCGCCACATA
GCAGAACTTTAAAAGTGCTCATCATTGGAAAACGTTCTTCGGGGCGAAAACTCTCAAGGATCTTACCGCT
GTTGAGATCCAGTTCGATGTAACCCACTCGTGCACCCAACTGATCTTCAGCATCTTTTACTTTCACCAGC
GTTTCTGGGTGAGCAAAAACAGGAAGGCAAAATGCCGCAAAAAAGGGAATAAGGGCGACACGGAAATGTT
GAATACTCATACTCTTCCTTTTTCAATATTATTGAAGCATTTATCAGGGTTATTGTCTCATGAGCGGATA
CATATTTGAATGTATTTAGAAAAATAAACAAATAGGGGTTCCGCGCACATTTCCCCGAAAAGTGCCACCT
AAATTGTAAGCGTTAATATTTTGTTAAAATTCGCGTTAAATTTTTGTTAAATCAGCTCATTTTTTAACCA
ATAGGCCGAAATCGGCAAAATCCCTTATAAATCAAAAGAATAGACCGAGATAGGGT
[37 nt withheld, positions 1877-1913]
AAAGAACGTGGACTCCAACGTCAAAGG
[49 nt withheld, positions 1941-1989]
T
[91 nt withheld, positions 1991-2081]
G
[124 nt withheld, positions 2083-2206]
CCCATTCGCCATTCAGGCTGCGCAACTGTTGGGAAGGGCGATCGGTGCGGGCCTCTTCGCTATTACGCCA
GCTGGCGAAAGGGGGATGTGCTGCAAGGCGATTAAGTTGGGTAACGCCAGGGTTTTCCCAGTCACGACGT
TGTAAAACGACGGCCAGTGAGCGCGCGTAATACGACTCACTATAGGGCGAATTGGGTACGTCCCTAGGCC
TCCAAAAAAGCCTCCTCACTACTTCTGGAATAGCTCAGAGGCCGAGGCGGCCTCGGCCTCTGCATAAATA
AAAAAAATTAGTCAGCCATGGGGCGGAGAATGGGCGGAACTGGGCGGAGTTAGGGGCGGGATGGGCGGAG
TTAGGGGCGGGATAGCTAGAGCCAGACATGATAAGATACATTGATGAGTTTGGACAAACCACAACTAGAA
TGCAGTGAAAAAAATGCTTTATTTGTGAAATTTGTGATGCTATTGCTTTATTTGTAACCATTATAAGCTG
CAATAAACAAGTTCCTCTCACTCTCTGATATTCATTTCTTTGCAAGTTATAAATACTGAATAATAAGATG
ACATGAACTACTACTGCTAGAGATTTTCCACACTGACTAAAAGGGTCTGAGGGATCTCTAGTTACCAGAG
TCACACAACAGACGGGCACACACTACTTGAAGCACTCAAGGCAAGCTTTATTGAGGCTTAAGCAGTGGGT
TCCCTAGTTAGCCAGAGAGCTCCCAGGCTCAGATCTGGTCTAACCAGAGAGACCCAGTACAAGCAAAAAG
CAGATCTTGTCTTCGTTGGGAGTGAATTAGCCCTTCCAGTCCCCCCTTTTCTTTTAAAAAGTGGCTAAGA
TCTACAGCTGCCTTGTAAGTCATTGGTCTTAAAGGTACCGAGCTCGAATTCCAGGCGGGGAGGCGGCCCA
AAGGGAGATCCGACTCGTCTGAGGGCGAAGGCGAAGACGCGGAAGAGGCCGCAGAGCCGGCAGCAGGCCG
CGGGAAGGAAGGTCCGCTGGATTGAGGGCCGAAGGGACGTAGCAGAAGGACGTCCCGCGCAGAATCCAGG
TGGCAACACAGGCGAGCAGCCATGGAAAGGACGTCAGCTTCCCCGACAACACCACGGAATTGTCAGTGCC
CAACAGCCGAGCCCCTGTCCAGCAGCGGGCAAGGCAGGCGGCGATGAGTTCCGCCGTGGCAATAGGGAGG
GGGAAAGCGAAAGTCCCGGAAAGGAGCTGACAGGTGGTGGCAATGCCCCAACCAGTGGGGGTTGCGTCAG
CAAACACAGTGCACACCACGCCACGTTGCCTGACAACGGGCCACAACTCCTCATAAAGAGACAGCAACCA
GGATTTATACAAGGAGGAGAAAATGAAAGCCATACGGGAAGCAATAGCATGATACAAAGGCATTAAAGCA
GCGTATCCACATAGCGTAAAAGGAGCAACATAGTTAAGAATACCAGTCAATCTTTCACAAATTTTGTAAT
CCAGAGGTTGATTGTCGACTCTAGACTCGACTCTAGAGGATCCCCCTGTTCCACCTCTTGAAGGCTATGT
AGGCCACAAGGCCCACAACCACAGCAGCCAGGATGGAGCAATAGACAGGGATGAGGTTGTCGGTGGTGCC
TCGGGTCACCACGGGCTGGGAGCTGCCCATCACTGTGGTCACCACACCTGCCACCGTGCTGGCTATGAGG
TCTTGTTCTGGAGGTGCCTCAGGCTCCTGGGTGCTGGGGGCTGTGCTGTCCGAGCCCTCTGGGGGTGTGG
ACCGTGTAATCCAACGGCCAGGGATCTCCTCGCACTCGGCGTCGGCCCAGCGTGTGCACTCGCGGAGCTG
GCGCTCGGTGTCCTCGCACACGGTGCAGGGCAGGCACGGGTCCACGTGGTTGGCCTCGTCGGAATACGTG
CCGTCGGGGCACTCCTCGCACACGGTGTTCTGCTTGTCCTGGCAGGAGAACACGAGGCCCGAGCCCGCCT
CGCACACGCGGCACGCCTCGCAGCGCCCAGTCGTCTCATCCTGGTAGTAGCCGTAGGCGCAGCGGCACAC
GGCGTCGTCGGCCTCCACGCACGGCGCCGACATGCTCTGGAGCCCCACGCACTCGGTGCACGGCTTGCAC
GGCTCGGTCGCGCTCACCACGTCGGAGAACGTCACGCTGTCCAGGCAGGGCTCACACACGGTCTGGTTGG
CTCCACAAGGCTGGGCCACACCCTCGCCCAGGTTGCAGGCTTTGCAGCACTCACCGCTGTGTGTGTACAG
GCCTGTGGGGCATGCCTCCTTGGCACCTCCAAGGGACACCCCCAGAAGCAGCAACAGCAGCAGGCGCGGC
CCGTCCATGGCGCGGCCGGTGGCACCTGCCCCCATCGCCCGCCTCCCGCGGCAGCGCTCGACTTCCAGCT
CGGTCCGCTTTGCGGACTGATGGGGCTGCGCTGCGCTGCGCTCCAGCGCCCCCCCTGCCCGCCGGAGCTG
GCCGCGGCCCGAATTCCTGCAGCCCGGGGGATCCCCCTGGGGAGAGAGGTCGGTGATTCGGTCAACGAGG
GAGCCGACTGCCGACGTGCGCTCCGGAGGCTTGCAGAATGCGGAACACCGCGCGGGCAGGAACAGGGCCC
ACACTACCGCCCCACACCCCGCCTCCCGCACCGCCCCTTCCCGGCCGCTGCTCTCGGCGCGCCCTGCTGA
GCAGCCGCTATTGGCCACAGCCCATCGCGGTCGGCGCGCTGCCATTGCTCCCTGGCGCTGTCCGTCTGCG
AGGGTACTAGTGAGACGTGCGGCTTCCGTTTGTCACGTCCGGCACGCCGCGAACCGCAAGGAACCTTCCC
GACTTAGGGGCGGAGCAGGAAGCGTCGCCGGGGGGCCCACAAGGGTAGCGGCGAAGATCCGGGTGACGCT
GCGAACGGACGTGAAGAATGTGCGAGACCCAGGGTCGGCGCCGCTGCGTTTCCCGGAACCACGCCCAGAG
CAGCCGCGTCCCTGCGCAAACCCAGGGCTGCCTTGGAAAAGGCGCAACCCCAACCCCGTGGAATTCGATA
TCAAGCTTCTCGAGGGTAGGCGTGTACGGTGGGAGGCCTATATAAGCAGAGCTCGTTTAGTGAACCGTCA
GATCGCCTGGAGACGCCATCCACGCTGTTTTGACCTCCATAGAAGACACCGGAGCTCCTGCAGGTGCCGC
CATGCAGATCCCACAGGCGCCCTGGCCAGTCGTCTGGGCGGTGCTACAACTGGGCTGGCGGCCAGGATGG
TTCTTAGACTCCCCAGACAGGCCCTGGAACCCCCCCACCTTCTCCCCAGCCCTGCTCGTGGTGACCGAAG
GGGACAACGCCACCTTCACCTGCAGCTTCTCCAACACATCGGAGAGCTTCGTGCTAAACTGGTACCGCAT
GAGCCCCAGCAACCAGACGGACAAGCTGGCCGCCTTCCCCGAGGACCGCAGCCAGCCCGGCCAGGACTGC
CGCTTCCGTGTCACACAACTGCCCAACGGGCGTGACTTCCACATGAGCGTGGTCAGGGCCCGGCGCAATG
ACAGCGGCACCTACCTCTGTGGGGCCATCTCCCTGGCCCCCAAGGCGCAGATCAAAGAGAGCCTGCGGGC
AGAGCTCAGGGTGACAGAGAGAAGGGCAGAAGTGCCCACAGCCCACCCCAGCCCCTCACCCAGGCCAGCC
GGCCAGTTCCAAACCCTGGTGGTTGGTGTCGTGGGCGGCCTGCTGGGCAGCCTGGTGCTGCTAGTCTGGG
TCCTGGCCGTCATCTGCTCCCGGGCCGCACGAGGGACAATAGGAGCCAGGCGCACCGGCCAGCCCCTGAA
GGAGGACCCCTCAGCCGTGCCTGTGTTCTCTGTGGACTATGGGGAGCTGGATTTCCAGTGGCGAGAGAAG
ACCCCGGAGCCCCCCGTGCCCTGTGTCCCTGAGCAGACGGAGTATGCCACCATTGTCTTTCCTAGCGGAA
TGGGCACCTCATCCCCCGCCCGCAGGGGCTCAGCCGACGGCCCTCGGAGTGCCCAGCCACTGAGGCCTGA
GGATGGACACTGCTCTTGGCCCCTCTGAGGGGTAGCACGTGAGTGCTAGCCTACCTGCACTGTAAGCACT
TTGTATCTACCTGCACTGTAAGCACTTTGTATCTACCTGCACTGTAAGCACTTTGTATCTACCTGCACTG
TAAGCACTTTGACCGGTACTAGCTTAGTCATGCACCGGGCTGCAGGAATTCGATGACAGGCGCAGCTTCC
GAGGGATTTGAGATCCAGACATGATAAGATACATTGATGAGTTTGGACAAACCAAAACTAGAATGCAGTG
AAAAAAATGCCTTATTTGTGAAATTTGTGATGCTATTGCCTTATTTGTAACCATTATAAGCTGCAATAAA
CAAGTTAACAACAACAATTGCATTCATTTTATGTTTCAGGTTCAGGGGGAGGTGTGGGAGGTTTTTTAAA
GCAAGTAAAACCTCTACAAATGTGGTATGGCTGATTATGATCAGATCTCTCGAGGCTAGTCTCGTGATCG
ATAAAATTTTGAATTTTTGTAATTTGTTTTTGTAATTCTTTAGTTTGTATGTCTGTTGCTATTATGTCTA
CTATTCTTTCCCCTGCACTGTACCCCCCAATCCCCCCTTTTCTTTTAAAAGTTAACCGATACCGTCGAGA
TCCGTTCACTAATCGAATGGATCTGTCTCTGTCTCTCTCTCCACCTTCTTCTTCTATTCCTTCGGGCCTG
TCGGGTCCCCTCGGGGTTGGGAGGTGGGTCTGAAACGATAATGGTGAATATCCCTGCCTAACTCTATTCA
CTATAGAAAGTACAGCAAAAACTATTCTTAAACCTACCAAGCCTCCTACTATCATTATGAATAATTTTAT
ATACCACAGCCAATTTGTTATGTTAAACCAATTCCACAAACTTGCCCATTTATCTAATTCCAATAATTCT
TGTTCATTCTTTTCTTGCTGGTTTTGCGATTCTTCAATTAAGGAGTGTATTAAGCTTGTGTAATTGTTAA
TTTCTCTGTCCCACTCCATCCAGGTCGTGTGATTCCAAATCTGTTCCAGAGATTTATTACTCCAACTAGC
ATTCCAAGGCACAGCAGTGGTGCAAATGAGTTTTCCAGAGCAACCCCAAATCCCCAGGAGCTGTTGATCC
TTTAGGTATCTTTCCACAGCCAGGATTCTTGCCTGGAGCTGCTTGATGCCCCAGACTGTGAGTTGCAACA
GATGCTGTTGCGCCTCAATAGCCCTCAGCAAATTGTTCTGCTGCTGCACTATACCAGACAATAATTGTCT
GGCCTGTACCGTCAGCGTCATTGACGCTGCGCCCATAGTGCTTCCTGCTGCTCCCAAGAACCCAAGGAAC
AAAGCTCCTATTCCCACTGCTCTTTTTTCTCTCTGCACCACTCTTCTCTTTGCCTTGGTGGGTGCTACTC
CTAATGGTTCAATTTTTACTACTTTATATTTATATAATTCACTTCTCCAATTGTCCCTCATATCTCCTCC
TCCAGGTCTGAAGATCAGCGGCCGCTTGCTGTGCGGTGGTCTTACTTTTGTTTTGCTCTTCCTCTATCTT
GTCTAAAGCTTCCTTGGTGTCTTTTATCTCTATCCTTTGATGCACACAATAGAGGGTTGCTACTGTATTA
TATAATGATCTAAGTTCTTCTGATCCTGTCTGAAGGGATGGTTGTAGCTGTCCCAGTATTTGTCTACAGC
CTTCTGATGTTTCTAACAGGCCAGGATTAACTGCGAATCGTTCTAGCTCCCTGCTTGCCCATACTATATG
TTTTAATTTATATTTTTTCTTTCCCCCTGGCCTTAACCGAATTTTTTCCCATCGCGATCTAATTCTCCCC
CGCTTAATACTGACGCTCTCGCACCCATCTCTCTCCTTCTAGCCTCCGCTAGTCAAAATTTTTGGCGTAC
TCACCAGTCGCCGCCCCTCGCCTCTTGCCGTGCGCGCTTCAGCAAGCCGAGTCCTGCGTCGAGAGAGCTC
CTCTGGTTTCCCTTTCGCTTTCAAGTCCCTGTTCGGGCGCCACTGCTAGAGATTTTCCACACTGACTAAA
AGGGTCTGAGGGATCTCTAGTTACCAGAGTCACACAACAGACGGGCACACACTACTTGAAGCACTCAAGG
CAAGCTTTATTGAGGCTTAAGCAGTGGGTTCCCTAGTTAGCCAGAGAGCTCCCAGGCTCAGATCTGGTCT
AACCAGAGAGACCCCGGTTCACTAAACGAGCTCTGCTTATATAGACCTCCCACCGTACACGCCTACCGCC
CATTTGCGTCAATGGGGCGGAGTTGTTACGACATTTTGGAAAGTCCCGTTGATTTTGGTGCCAAAACAAA
CTCCCATTGACGTCAATGGGGTGGAGACTTGGAAATCCCCGTGAGTCAAACCGCTATCCACGCCCATTGA
TGTACTGCCAAAACCGCATCACCATGGTAATAGCGATGACTAATACGTAGATGTACTGCCAAGTAGGAAA
GTCCCATAAGGTCATGTACTGGGCATAATGCCAGGCGGGCCATTTACCGTCATTGACGTCAATAGGGGGC
GTACTTGGCATATGATACACTTGATGTACTGCCAAGTGGGCAGTTTACCGTAAATACTCCACCCATTGAC
GTCAATGGAAAGTCCCTATTGGCGTTACTATGGGAACATACGTCATTATTGACGTCAATGGGCGGGGGTC
GTTGGGCGGTCAGCCAGGCGGGCCATTTACCGTAAGTTATGTAACGCGGAACTCCATATATGGGCTATGA
ACTAATGACCCCGTAATTGATTACTATTAATAACTAGTCAATAATCAATGTCAACATGGCGGTAATGTTG
GACATGAGCCAATATAAATGTACATATTATGATATGGATACAACGTATGCAATGGCCAAGCTTGCAGCTC
CAGCTTTTGTTCCCTTTAGTGAGGGTTAATTGCGCGCTTGGCGTAATCATGGTCATAGCTGTTTCCTGTG
TGAAATTGTTATCCGCTCACAATTCCACACAACATACGAGCCGGAAGCATAAAGTGTAAAGCCTGGGGTG
CCTAATGAGTGAGCTAACTCACATTAATTGCGTTGCGCTCACTGCCCGCTTTCCAGTCGGGAAACCTGTC
GTGCCAGCTGCATTAATGAATCGGCCAACGCGCGGGGAGAGGCGGTTTGCGTATTGGGCGCTCTTCCGCT
TCCTCGCTCACTGACTCGCTGCGCTCGGTCGTTCGGCTGCGGCGAGCGGTATCAGCTCACTCAAAGGCGG
TAATACGGTTATCCACAGAATCAGGGGATAACGCAGGAAAGAACATGTGAGCAAAAGGCCAGCAAAAGGC
CAGGAACCGTAAAAAGGCCGCGTTGCTGGCGTT
Features (pLannotate 1.2.2; 35 found; start..end, strand, type, name):
      1..589     -  rep_origin     ori: high-copy-number ColE1/pMB1/pBR322/pUC origin of replication
    760..1620    -  CDS            AmpR: β-lactamase; bla; confers resistance to ampicillin, carbenicillin, and related antibiotics
   1621..1725    -  promoter       AmpR promoter: bla
   1778..2206    -  rep_origin     f1 ori (sequence partly withheld): f1 bacteriophage origin of replication; arrow indicates direction of (+) strand synthesis
   2211..2366    -  CDS            lacZα (fragment): LacZα fragment of β-galactosidase; lacZ fragment
   2374..2392    +  promoter       T7 promoter: promoter for bacteriophage T7 RNA polymerase
   2413..2548    -  rep_origin     SV40 ori: SV40 origin of replication
   2588..2709    -  polyA_signal   SV40 poly(A) signal: SV40 polyadenylation signal
   2781..3014    -  LTR            3' LTR (ΔU3): self-inactivating 3' long terminal repeat (LTR) from HIV-1
   3016..3084    -  CDS            nef (fragment): NEF_HV1Z2 - Experimental evidence at protein level: Swiss-Prot protein existence level 1. Extracellular Nef protein targets CD4(+) T-lymphocytes for apoptosis by interacting with CXCR4 surface receptors. From Human immunodeficiency virus type 1 group M subtype D (isolate Z2/CDC-Z34) (HIV-1).
   3101..3689    -  misc_feature   WPRE: woodchuck hepatitis virus posttranscriptional regulatory element
   3703..3721    -  misc_feature   MCS (fragment): pUC18/19 multiple cloning site
   3724..4551    -  CDS            NGFR (fragment): TNR16_HUMAN - Also known as TNFRSF16. Experimental evidence at protein level: Swiss-Prot protein existence level 1. Low affinity receptor which can bind to NGF, BDNF, NTF3, and NTF4. Forms a heterodimeric receptor with SORCS2 that binds the precursor forms of NGF, BDNF and NTF3 with high affinity, and has much lower affinity for mature NGF and BDNF (PubMed:24908487). Plays an important role in differentiation and survival of specific neuronal populations during development (By similarity). Can mediate cell survival as well as cell death of neural cells. Plays a role in the inactivation of RHOA
   4666..4690    -  misc_feature   MCS (fragment): pBluescript multiple cloning site
   4693..5203    -  promoter       hPGK promoter: human phosphoglycerate kinase 1 promoter
   5206..5229    +  misc_feature   MCS (fragment): pBluescript multiple cloning site
   5231..5269    +  promoter       minimal CMV promoter: human cytomegalovirus (CMV) immediate early promoter
   5358..6221    +  CDS            PDCD1: PDCD1_HUMAN - Also known as PD1 From Homo sapiens (Human).
   6371..6390    +  misc_feature   MCS (fragment): pBluescript multiple cloning site
   6418..6552    -  polyA_signal   SV40 poly(A) signal: SV40 polyadenylation signal
   6575..6659    -  CDS            large T antigen (fragment): large T antigen from SV40 (simian virus 40)
   6689..6806    -  misc_feature   cPPT/CTS: central polypurine tract and central termination sequence of HIV-1
   6825..6925    -  CDS            Rev (fragment): human immunodeficiency virus 1 (HIV-1) Rev protein; rev; enhances nuclear export of unspliced and incompletely spliced viral mRNAs
   7302..7535    -  misc_feature   RRE: The Rev response element (RRE) of HIV-1 allows for Rev-dependent mRNA export from the nucleus to the cytoplasm.
   7681..8044    -  CDS            HIV-1 gag (fragment): gag protein from human immunodeficiency virus 1; gag
   8028..8153    -  misc_feature   HIV-1 Ψ: packaging signal of human immunodeficiency virus type 1
   8200..8380    -  LTR            5' LTR (truncated): truncated 5' long terminal repeat (LTR) from HIV-1
   8395..8598    -  promoter       CMV promoter: human cytomegalovirus (CMV) immediate early promoter
   8599..8978    -  enhancer       CMV enhancer: human cytomegalovirus immediate early enhancer
   9079..9097    -  promoter       T3 promoter: promoter for bacteriophage T3 RNA polymerase
   9142..9158    -  protein_bind   lac operator: The lac repressor binds to the lac operator to inhibit transcription in E. coli. This inhibition can be relieved by adding lactose or isopropyl-β-D-thiogalactopyranoside (IPTG). lac repressor encoded by lacI
   9166..9196    -  promoter       lac promoter: promoter for the E. coli lac operon
   9211..9232    -  protein_bind   CAP binding site: CAP binding activates transcription in the presence of cAMP. E. coli catabolite activator protein
   9245..9337    -  CDS            lacI (fragment): lac repressor; lacI; The lac repressor binds to the lac operator to inhibit transcription in E. coli. This inhibition can be relieved by adding lactose or isopropyl-β-D-thiogalactopyranoside (IPTG).
   9339..9472    -  rep_origin     RSF ori (fragment): Plasmids containing the RSF 1030 origin of replication can be propagated in E. coli cells that contain additional plasmids with compatible origins.
