[The description below was written by a language model from this plasmid's Addgene catalogue record and pLannotate feature annotations shown in this document.]
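Description:
PD-1-miSFIT-4x is a mammalian expression plasmid built on a third-generation, self-inactivating HIV-1 lentiviral transfer backbone of the pCCL type. It derives from a bidirectional miR-17 sensor vector in which the original GFP reporter has been replaced by human PD-1 (PDCD1). The plasmid is propagated in E. coli through a high-copy ColE1/pUC origin with ampicillin selection, and it also carries an f1 origin and an SV40 origin. The lentiviral framework comprises a chimeric CMV enhancer/promoter fused to a truncated 5' LTR, the Ψ packaging signal with a partial gag sequence, the RRE, the cPPT/CTS and a ΔU3 3' LTR. This arrangement allows the cassette to be packaged when helper functions are supplied in trans, and it leaves the integrated provirus without LTR promoter activity.

The payload is a divergent two-gene unit. A human PGK promoter drives a truncated NGFR (low-affinity nerve growth factor receptor) surface marker in the sense orientation of the viral genome, followed by WPRE to boost transcript stability and expression. A minimal CMV promoter sits directly against the PGK promoter and points the opposite way, drawing on the PGK element for its activity. It drives the PD-1 coding sequence, which ends at an SV40 polyadenylation signal.

According to the depositor, PD-1 is under the control of a miR-17 microRNA response element, which the feature table does not annotate; it presumably lies in the unannotated stretch between the PD-1 coding sequence and the poly(A) signal. The record does not define the "4x" designation. Endogenous miR-17 attenuates PD-1 output, while NGFR, which is not targeted, serves as an internal control for normalisation. The construct is intended for tuning PD-1 expression levels in mammalian cells.
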