Addgene plasmid #124678: PD-1-miSFIT-4x
Purpose: Tuning expression of PD-1
Depositing lab: Tudor Fulga. Depositing organization: University of Oxford. Publication: Precise tuning of gene expression levels in mammalian cells. Michaels YS, Barnkob MB, Barbosa H, Baeumler TA, Thompson MK, Andre V, Colin-York H, Fritzsche M, Gileadi U, Sheppard HM, Knapp DJHF, Milne TA, Cerundolo V, Fulga TA. Nat Commun. 2019 Feb 18;10(1):818. doi: 10.1038/s41467-019-08777-y. PubMed 30778069.
Backbone
  Vector backbone: AB.pCCL.sin.cPPT.GFP.miR-17-3p.sensor.PGK.dNGFR.WPRE
  Backbone manufacturer: Addgene: 85866
  Vector type: Mammalian Expression
Growth in bacteria
  Bacterial resistance: Ampicillin, 100 μg/mL
  Growth temperature: 37°C
  Growth strain: NEB Stable
  Copy number: Unknown
Gene/Insert
  Gene/Insert name: PD-1
  Species: H. sapiens (human)
  Entrez Gene: PDCD1 (a.k.a. AIMTBS, CD279, PD-1, PD1, SLEB2, hPD-1, hPD-l, hSLE1)
  Promoter: minimal CMV
  Cloning method: Restriction Enzyme; 5′ cloning site Unknown (unknown if destroyed)
Terms and licenses: Academic/Nonprofit Terms; Industry Terms: Not Available to Industry
Depositor comments: Bi-directional expression vector driving PD-1 under control of a miR-17 MRE with NGFR as an internal control
How to cite: PD-1-miSFIT-4x was a gift from Tudor Fulga (Addgene plasmid # 124678 ; http://n2t.net/addgene:124678 ; RRID:Addgene_124678)
