>Addgene plasmid #124678 | PD-1-miSFIT-4x | depositor partial sequence | sequence record 238165 | miSFIT site
ACTGCCCAACGGGCGTGACTTCCACATGAGCGTGGTCAGGGCCCGGCGCAATGACAGCGGCACCTACCTC
TGTGGGGCCATCTCCCTGGCCCCCAAGGCGCAGATCAAAGAGAGCCTGCGGGCAGAGCTCAGGGTGACAG
AGAGAAGGGCAGAAGTGCCCACAGCCCACCCCAGCCCCTCACCCAGGCCAGCCGGCCAGTTCCAAACCCT
GGTGGTTGGTGTCGTGGGCGGCCTGCTGGGCAGCCTGGTGCTGCTAGTCTGGGTCCTGGCCGTCATCTGC
TCCCGGGCCGCACGAGGGACAATAGGAGCCAGGCGCACCGGCCAGCCCCTGAAGGAGGACCCCTCAGCCG
TGCCTGTGTTCTCTGTGGACTATGGGGAGCTGGATTTCCAGTGGCGAGAGAAGACCCCGGAGCCCCCCGT
GCCCTGTGTCCCTGAGCAGACGGAGTATGCCACCATTGTCTTTCCTAGCGGAATGGGCACCTCATCCCCC
GCCCGCAGGGGCTCAGCCGACGGCCCTCGGAGTGCCCAGCCACTGAGGCCTGAGGATGGACACTGCTCTT
GGCCCCTCTGAGGGGTAGCACGTGAGTGCTAGCCTACCTGCACTGTAAGCACTTTGTATCTACCTGCACT
GTAAGCACTTTGTATCTACCTGCACTGTAAGCACTTTGTATCTACCTGCACTGTAAGCACTTTGACCGGT
ACTAGCT
